Addgene plasmid #85220: ITSN-mcherry-sspB
Purpose: Role of Cdc-42 selective GEF domain from ITSN in immune cell migration
Depositing lab: Narasimhan Gautam. Depositing organization: Washington University in Saint Louis. Publication: Subcellular optogenetic activation of Cdc42 controls local and distal signaling to drive immune cell migration. O'Neill PR, Kalyanaraman V, Gautam N. Mol Biol Cell. 2016 May 1;27(9):1442-50. doi: 10.1091/mbc.E15-12-0832. Epub 2016 Mar 3. PubMed 26941336.
Backbone
  Vector backbone: pcDNA3.1
  Backbone manufacturer: invitrogen
  Backbone size w/o insert (bp): 5428
  Total vector size (bp): 7585
  Vector type: Mammalian Expression
  Selectable markers: Neomycin (select with G418)
Growth in bacteria
  Bacterial resistance: Ampicillin, 100 μg/mL
  Growth temperature: 37°C
  Growth strain: DH5alpha
  Copy number: High Copy
Gene/Insert 1
  Gene/Insert name: ITSN1(1225-1575) (alt name: Intersectin 1)
  Species: H. sapiens (human)
  GenBank ID: NM_001331010
  Entrez Gene: ITSN1 (a.k.a. ITSN, SH3D1A, SH3P17)
  Promoter: CMV
  Tag / fusion protein: NA
  Cloning method: Restriction Enzyme; 5′ cloning site KpnI (not destroyed); 3′ cloning site EcoR1 (not destroyed)
  Sequencing primers: 5′ T7 primer; 3′ BGH reverse primer
Gene/Insert 2
  Gene/Insert name: mcherry
  Species: Synthetic
  Insert size (bp): 710
  Promoter: CMV
  Cloning method: Restriction Enzyme; 5′ cloning site EcoR1 (destroyed during cloning); 3′ cloning site BspE1 (not destroyed)
  Sequencing primers: 5′ cttccacatctcccacattgac
Gene/Insert 3
  Gene/Insert name: sspB
  Species: bacterial
  Insert size (bp): 342
  Mutation: R73Q
  Promoter: CMV
  Cloning method: Restriction Enzyme; 5′ cloning site BspE1 (destroyed during cloning); 3′ cloning site XbaI (not destroyed)
  Sequencing primers: 5′ ggactacaccatcgtggaacagtacgaacg
Terms and licenses: Academic/Nonprofit Terms; Industry Terms: Not Available to Industry
How to cite: ITSN-mcherry-sspB was a gift from Narasimhan Gautam (Addgene plasmid # 85220 ; http://n2t.net/addgene:85220 ; RRID:Addgene_85220)
