[The description below was written by a language model from this plasmid's Addgene catalogue record and pLannotate feature annotations shown in this document.]
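Description:
ITSN-mcherry-sspB is a 7,585 bp mammalian expression plasmid built on the pcDNA3.1 backbone. It is propagated in E. coli through a high-copy ColE1/pUC-type origin with ampicillin selection from the bla gene. It also carries an f1 origin. For selection in mammalian cells, an SV40 early promoter drives the neomycin phosphotransferase gene, terminated by an SV40 polyadenylation signal, which gives G418 resistance. Several short annotated fragments (ble, lacI, bom and a truncated HIV-1 LTR) appear to be backbone remnants or incidental annotation matches rather than working parts.

The payload is a single fusion reading frame under the CMV immediate-early enhancer and promoter, ending at the bovine growth hormone polyadenylation signal. A T7 promoter sits just upstream of the insert. The fusion starts with residues 1225–1575 of human intersectin 1 (ITSN1), which the record describes as the Cdc42-selective guanine nucleotide exchange factor domain. This is followed by the red fluorescent protein mCherry, a short linker derived from a multiple cloning site, and a bacterial SspB fragment carrying the R73Q mutation. The annotation software matches the SspB fragment to the Haemophilus influenzae protein, whereas the catalogue lists it only as bacterial.

SspB is the binding partner in light-inducible dimer systems based on a caged SsrA peptide, although that partner component is not part of this plasmid. The stated purpose and the associated study on subcellular optogenetic activation of Cdc42 suggest how the fusion is used. It would be recruited by light to a chosen cellular region, activating Cdc42 locally, with mCherry reporting where the fusion goes. The application is the study of how Cdc42 signaling drives immune cell migration.
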