Features (pLannotate 1.2.2; 23 found; start..end, strand, type, name):
    156..485     +  promoter       SV40 promoter: SV40 enhancer and early promoter
    552..1343    +  CDS            neo: KKA2_KLEPN - Also known as kan, nptII. Experimental evidence at protein level: Swiss-Prot protein existence level 1. Resistance to kanamycin, neomycin, paromomycin, ribostamycin, butirosin and gentamicin B. From Klebsiella pneumoniae.
   1367..1525    +  CDS            ble (fragment): BLE_KLEPN - Experimental evidence at protein level: Swiss-Prot protein existence level 1. Binding protein with a strong affinity to the bleomycin family of antibiotics. Binds to CL990; an antimitotic-antibiotic compound. From Klebsiella pneumoniae.
   1520..1641    +  polyA_signal   SV40 poly(A) signal: SV40 polyadenylation signal
   1714..1730    -  protein_bind   lac operator: The lac repressor binds to the lac operator to inhibit transcription in E. coli. This inhibition can be relieved by adding lactose or isopropyl-β-D-thiogalactopyranoside (IPTG). lac repressor encoded by lacI
   1738..1768    -  promoter       lac promoter: promoter for the E. coli lac operon
   1783..1804    -  protein_bind   CAP binding site: CAP binding activates transcription in the presence of cAMP. E. coli catabolite activator protein
   1817..1909    -  CDS            lacI (fragment): lac repressor; lacI; The lac repressor binds to the lac operator to inhibit transcription in E. coli. This inhibition can be relieved by adding lactose or isopropyl-β-D-thiogalactopyranoside (IPTG).
   2092..2680    -  rep_origin     ori: high-copy-number ColE1/pMB1/pBR322/pUC origin of replication
   2851..3711    -  CDS            AmpR: β-lactamase; bla; confers resistance to ampicillin, carbenicillin, and related antibiotics
   3712..3816    -  promoter       AmpR promoter: bla
   3875..3927    -  misc_feature   bom (fragment): basis of mobility region from pBR322
   4082..4461    +  enhancer       CMV enhancer: human cytomegalovirus immediate early enhancer
   4462..4665    +  promoter       CMV promoter: human cytomegalovirus (CMV) immediate early promoter
   4661..4694    +  LTR            5' LTR (truncated) (fragment): truncated 5' long terminal repeat (LTR) from HIV-1
   4710..4728    +  promoter       T7 promoter: promoter for bacteriophage T7 RNA polymerase
   4784..5836    +  CDS            ITSN1 (fragment): ITSN1_HUMAN - Also known as ITSN From Homo sapiens (Human).
   5873..6580    +  CDS            mCherry: mCherry is a basic (constitutively fluorescent) red fluorescent protein published in 2004, derived from Discosoma sp.. It is reported to be a very rapidly-maturing monomer with low acid sensitivity.
   6581..6612    +  misc_feature   MCS (fragment): multiple cloning site
   6656..6985    +  CDS            sspB (fragment): SSPB_HAEIN - Experimental evidence at protein level: Swiss-Prot protein existence level 1. Also stimulates degradation of the N-terminus of RseA (residues 1-108, alone or in complex with sigma-E) by ClpX-ClpP in a non-ssrA-mediated fashion. From Haemophilus influenzae (strain ATCC 51907 / DSM 11121 / KW20 / Rd).
   7029..7253    +  polyA_signal   bGH poly(A) signal: bovine growth hormone polyadenylation signal
   7257..7278    +  promoter       SV40 promoter (fragment): SV40 enhancer and early promoter
   7299..142     +  rep_origin     f1 ori (across the origin) (sequence partly withheld): f1 bacteriophage origin of replication; arrow indicates direction of (+) strand synthesis
>Addgene plasmid #85220 | ITSN-mcherry-sspB | addgene full sequence | sequence record 169605 | Addgene NGS Result
TTCTTT
[37 nt withheld, positions 7-43]
ACCCTATCTCGGTCTATTCTTTTGATTTATAAGGGATTTTGCCGATTTCGGCCTATTGGTTAAAAAATGA
GCTGATTTAACAAAAATTTAACGCGAATTAATTCTGTGGAATGTGTGTCAGTTAGGGTGTGGAAAGTCCC
CAGGCTCCCCAGCAGGCAGAAGTATGCAAAGCATGCATCTCAATTAGTCAGCAACCAGGTGTGGAAAGTC
CCCAGGCTCCCCAGCAGGCAGAAGTATGCAAAGCATGCATCTCAATTAGTCAGCAACCATAGTCCCGCCC
CTAACTCCGCCCATCCCGCCCCTAACTCCGCCCAGTTCCGCCCATTCTCCGCCCCATGGCTGACTAATTT
TTTTTATTTATGCAGAGGCCGAGGCCGCCTCTGCCTCTGAGCTATTCCAGAAGTAGTGAGGAGGCTTTTT
TGGAGGCCTAGGCTTTTGCAAAAAGCTCCCGGGAGCTTGTATATCCATTTTCGGATCTGATCAAGAGACA
GGATGAGGATCGTTTCGCATGATTGAACAAGATGGATTGCACGCAGGTTCTCCGGCCGCTTGGGTGGAGA
GGCTATTCGGCTATGACTGGGCACAACAGACAATCGGCTGCTCTGATGCCGCCGTGTTCCGGCTGTCAGC
GCAGGGGCGCCCGGTTCTTTTTGTCAAGACCGACCTGTCCGGTGCCCTGAATGAACTGCAGGACGAGGCA
GCGCGGCTATCGTGGCTGGCCACGACGGGCGTTCCTTGCGCAGCTGTGCTCGACGTTGTCACTGAAGCGG
GAAGGGACTGGCTGCTATTGGGCGAAGTGCCGGGGCAGGATCTCCTGTCATCTCACCTTGCTCCTGCCGA
GAAAGTATCCATCATGGCTGATGCAATGCGGCGGCTGCATACGCTTGATCCGGCTACCTGCCCATTCGAC
CACCAAGCGAAACATCGCATCGAGCGAGCACGTACTCGGATGGAAGCCGGTCTTGTCGATCAGGATGATC
TGGACGAAGAGCATCAGGGGCTCGCGCCAGCCGAACTGTTCGCCAGGCTCAAGGCGCGCATGCCCGACGG
CGAGGATCTCGTCGTGACCCATGGCGATGCCTGCTTGCCGAATATCATGGTGGAAAATGGCCGCTTTTCT
GGATTCATCGACTGTGGCCGGCTGGGTGTGGCGGACCGCTATCAGGACATAGCGTTGGCTACCCGTGATA
TTGCTGAAGAGCTTGGCGGCGAATGGGCTGACCGCTTCCTCGTGCTTTACGGTATCGCCGCTCCCGATTC
GCAGCGCATCGCCTTCTATCGCCTTCTTGACGAGTTCTTCTGAGCGGGACTCTGGGGTTCGAAATGACCG
ACCAAGCGACGCCCAACCTGCCATCACGAGATTTCGATTCCACCGCCGCCTTCTATGAAAGGTTGGGCTT
CGGAATCGTTTTCCGGGACGCCGGCTGGATGATCCTCCAGCGCGGGGATCTCATGCTGGAGTTCTTCGCC
CACCCCAACTTGTTTATTGCAGCTTATAATGGTTACAAATAAAGCAATAGCATCACAAATTTCACAAATA
AAGCATTTTTTTCACTGCATTCTAGTTGTGGTTTGTCCAAACTCATCAATGTATCTTATCATGTCTGTAT
ACCGTCGACCTCTAGCTAGAGCTTGGCGTAATCATGGTCATAGCTGTTTCCTGTGTGAAATTGTTATCCG
CTCACAATTCCACACAACATACGAGCCGGAAGCATAAAGTGTAAAGCCTGGGGTGCCTAATGAGTGAGCT
AACTCACATTAATTGCGTTGCGCTCACTGCCCGCTTTCCAGTCGGGAAACCTGTCGTGCCAGCTGCATTA
ATGAATCGGCCAACGCGCGGGGAGAGGCGGTTTGCGTATTGGGCGCTCTTCCGCTTCCTCGCTCACTGAC
TCGCTGCGCTCGGTCGTTCGGCTGCGGCGAGCGGTATCAGCTCACTCAAAGGCGGTAATACGGTTATCCA
CAGAATCAGGGGATAACGCAGGAAAGAACATGTGAGCAAAAGGCCAGCAAAAGGCCAGGAACCGTAAAAA
GGCCGCGTTGCTGGCGTTTTTCCATAGGCTCCGCCCCCCTGACGAGCATCACAAAAATCGACGCTCAAGT
CAGAGGTGGCGAAACCCGACAGGACTATAAAGATACCAGGCGTTTCCCCCTGGAAGCTCCCTCGTGCGCT
CTCCTGTTCCGACCCTGCCGCTTACCGGATACCTGTCCGCCTTTCTCCCTTCGGGAAGCGTGGCGCTTTC
TCATAGCTCACGCTGTAGGTATCTCAGTTCGGTGTAGGTCGTTCGCTCCAAGCTGGGCTGTGTGCACGAA
CCCCCCGTTCAGCCCGACCGCTGCGCCTTATCCGGTAACTATCGTCTTGAGTCCAACCCGGTAAGACACG
ACTTATCGCCACTGGCAGCAGCCACTGGTAACAGGATTAGCAGAGCGAGGTATGTAGGCGGTGCTACAGA
GTTCTTGAAGTGGTGGCCTAACTACGGCTACACTAGAAGAACAGTATTTGGTATCTGCGCTCTGCTGAAG
CCAGTTACCTTCGGAAAAAGAGTTGGTAGCTCTTGATCCGGCAAACAAACCACCGCTGGTAGCGGTGGTT
TTTTTGTTTGCAAGCAGCAGATTACGCGCAGAAAAAAAGGATCTCAAGAAGATCCTTTGATCTTTTCTAC
GGGGTCTGACGCTCAGTGGAACGAAAACTCACGTTAAGGGATTTTGGTCATGAGATTATCAAAAAGGATC
TTCACCTAGATCCTTTTAAATTAAAAATGAAGTTTTAAATCAATCTAAAGTATATATGAGTAAACTTGGT
CTGACAGTTACCAATGCTTAATCAGTGAGGCACCTATCTCAGCGATCTGTCTATTTCGTTCATCCATAGT
TGCCTGACTCCCCGTCGTGTAGATAACTACGATACGGGAGGGCTTACCATCTGGCCCCAGTGCTGCAATG
ATACCGCGAGACCCACGCTCACCGGCTCCAGATTTATCAGCAATAAACCAGCCAGCCGGAAGGGCCGAGC
GCAGAAGTGGTCCTGCAACTTTATCCGCCTCCATCCAGTCTATTAATTGTTGCCGGGAAGCTAGAGTAAG
TAGTTCGCCAGTTAATAGTTTGCGCAACGTTGTTGCCATTGCTACAGGCATCGTGGTGTCACGCTCGTCG
TTTGGTATGGCTTCATTCAGCTCCGGTTCCCAACGATCAAGGCGAGTTACATGATCCCCCATGTTGTGCA
AAAAAGCGGTTAGCTCCTTCGGTCCTCCGATCGTTGTCAGAAGTAAGTTGGCCGCAGTGTTATCACTCAT
GGTTATGGCAGCACTGCATAATTCTCTTACTGTCATGCCATCCGTAAGATGCTTTTCTGTGACTGGTGAG
TACTCAACCAAGTCATTCTGAGAATAGTGTATGCGGCGACCGAGTTGCTCTTGCCCGGCGTCAATACGGG
ATAATACCGCGCCACATAGCAGAACTTTAAAAGTGCTCATCATTGGAAAACGTTCTTCGGGGCGAAAACT
CTCAAGGATCTTACCGCTGTTGAGATCCAGTTCGATGTAACCCACTCGTGCACCCAACTGATCTTCAGCA
TCTTTTACTTTCACCAGCGTTTCTGGGTGAGCAAAAACAGGAAGGCAAAATGCCGCAAAAAAGGGAATAA
GGGCGACACGGAAATGTTGAATACTCATACTCTTCCTTTTTCAATATTATTGAAGCATTTATCAGGGTTA
TTGTCTCATGAGCGGATACATATTTGAATGTATTTAGAAAAATAAACAAATAGGGGTTCCGCGCACATTT
CCCCGAAAAGTGCCACCTGACGTCGACGGATCGGGAGATCTCCCGATCCCCTATGGTGCACTCTCAGTAC
AATCTGCTCTGATGCCGCATAGTTAAGCCAGTATCTGCTCCCTGCTTGTGTGTTGGAGGTCGCTGAGTAG
TGCGCGAGCAAAATTTAAGCTACAACAAGGCAAGGCTTGACCGACAATTGCATGAAGAATCTGCTTAGGG
TTAGGCGTTTTGCGCTGCTTCGCGATGTACGGGCCAGATATACGCGTTGACATTGATTATTGACTAGTTA
TTAATAGTAATCAATTACGGGGTCATTAGTTCATAGCCCATATATGGAGTTCCGCGTTACATAACTTACG
GTAAATGGCCCGCCTGGCTGACCGCCCAACGACCCCCGCCCATTGACGTCAATAATGACGTATGTTCCCA
TAGTAACGCCAATAGGGACTTTCCATTGACGTCAATGGGTGGAGTATTTACGGTAAACTGCCCACTTGGC
AGTACATCAAGTGTATCATATGCCAAGTACGCCCCCTATTGACGTCAATGACGGTAAATGGCCCGCCTGG
CATTATGCCCAGTACATGACCTTATGGGACTTTCCTACTTGGCAGTACATCTACGTATTAGTCATCGCTA
TTACCATGGTGATGCGGTTTTGGCAGTACATCAATGGGCGTGGATAGCGGTTTGACTCACGGGGATTTCC
AAGTCTCCACCCCATTGACGTCAATGGGAGTTTGTTTTGGCACCAAAATCAACGGGACTTTCCAAAATGT
CGTAACAACTCCGCCCCATTGACGCAAATGGGCGGTAGGCGTGTACGGTGGGAGGTCTATATAAGCAGAG
CTCTCTGGCTAACTAGAGAACCCACTGCTTACTGGCTTATCGAAATTAATACGACTCACTATAGGGAGAC
CCAAGCTGGCTAGCGTTTAAACTTAAGCTTGGTACCGCGGGCCCGCCACCATGTTGACCCCAACTGAAAG
AAAGCGACAAGGATACATCCACGAGCTCATTGTCACCGAGGAGAACTATGTGAATGACCTGCAGCTGGTC
ACAGAGATTTTTCAAAAACCCCTGATGGAGTCTGAGCTGCTGACAGAAAAAGAGGTTGCTATGATTTTTG
TGAACTGGAAGGAGCTGATTATGTGTAATATCAAACTACTAAAAGCGCTGAGAGTCCGCAAGAAGATGTC
CGGGGAGAAGATGCCTGTGAAGATGATTGGAGACATCCTGAGCGCACAGCTGCCGCACATGCAGCCCTAC
ATCCGCTTCTGCAGCCGCCAGCTCAACGGGGCTGCCCTGATCCAGCAGAAGACGGACGAGGCCCCAGACT
TCAAGGAGTTCGTCAAAAGATTGGCAATGGATCCTCGGTGTAAAGGGATGCCACTCTCTAGTTTTATACT
GAAGCCTATGCAACGGGTAACAAGATACCCACTGATCATTAAAAATATCCTGGAAAACACCCCTGAAAAC
CACCCGGACCACAGCCACTTGAAGCACGCCCTGGAGAAGGCGGAAGAGCTCTGTTCCCAGGTGAACGAAG
GGGTGCGGGAGAAGGAGAACTCTGACCGGCTGGAGTGGATCCAGGCCCACGTGCAGTGTGAAGGCCTGTC
TGAGCAACTTGTGTTCAATTCAGTGACCAATTGCTTGGGGCCGCGCAAATTTCTGCACAGTGGGAAGCTC
TACAAGGCCAAGAGCAACAAGGAGCTGTATGGCTTCCTTTTCAACGACTTCCTCCTGCTGACTCAGATCA
CGAAGCCTTTGGGGTCTTCTGGCACCGACAAAGTCTTCAGCCCCAAATCAAACCTGCAGTATAAAATGTA
TAAAACACCTATTTTCCTAAATGAGGTTCTAGTAAAATTACCCACCGACCCTTCTGGAGACGAGCCCATC
TTCCACATCTCCCACATTGACCGCGTCTATACTCTCCGAGCAGAAAGCATAAATGAAAGGACTGCCTGGG
TGCAGAAAATCAAAGCTGCTTCTGAACTCTACATAGAGACTGAGAAAAAGAAGGAATTCAGTGCTGGATC
CGGTAGTGGAAGTGGTTCCATGGTGAGCAAGGGCGAGGAGGATAACATGGCCATCATCAAGGAGTTCATG
CGCTTCAAGGTGCACATGGAGGGCTCCGTGAACGGCCACGAGTTCGAGATCGAGGGCGAGGGCGAGGGCC
GCCCCTACGAGGGCACCCAGACCGCCAAGCTGAAGGTGACCAAGGGTGGCCCCCTGCCCTTCGCCTGGGA
CATCCTGTCCCCTCAGTTCATGTACGGCTCCAAGGCCTACGTGAAGCACCCCGCCGACATCCCCGACTAC
TTGAAGCTGTCCTTCCCCGAGGGCTTCAAGTGGGAGCGCGTGATGAACTTCGAGGACGGCGGCGTGGTGA
CCGTGACCCAGGACTCCTCCCTGCAGGACGGCGAGTTCATCTACAAGGTGAAGCTGCGCGGCACCAACTT
CCCCTCCGACGGCCCCGTAATGCAGAAGAAGACCATGGGCTGGGAGGCCTCCTCCGAGCGGATGTACCCC
GAGGACGGCGCCCTGAAGGGCGAGATCAAGCAGAGGCTGAAGCTGAAGGACGGCGGCCACTACGACGCTG
AGGTCAAGACCACCTACAAGGCCAAGAAGCCCGTGCAGCTGCCCGGCGCCTACAACGTCAACATCAAGTT
GGACATCACCTCCCACAACGAGGACTACACCATCGTGGAACAGTACGAACGCGCCGAGGGCCGCCACTCC
ACCGGCGGCATGGACGAGCTGTACAAGTCCGGACTCAGATCTCGAGCTCAAGCTTCGAACGAATTCGGCA
TTGATCTGAGCGGCCTGACCCTGCAGGAATTCAGCTCCCCGAAACGCCCTAAGCTGCTGCGTGAATATTA
CGATTGGCTGGTTGATAACAGCTTTACCCCATATCTGGTGGTGGATGCCACATACCTGGGCGTGAACGTG
CCCGTGGAGTATGTGAAAGACGGTCAGATCGTGCTGAATCTGTCTGCAAGTGCGACCGGCAACCTGCAAC
TGACAAATGATTTTATCCAGTTCAACGCCCAGTTTAAGGGCGTGTCTCGTGAACTGTATATCCCGATGGG
TGCCGCTCTGGCCATTTACGCTCGCGAGAACGGCGATGGTGTGATGTTCGAACCAGAAGAAATCTATGAC
GAGCTGAATATTGGTTAATCTAGAGGGCCCGTTTAAACCCGCTGATCAGCCTCGACTGTGCCTTCTAGTT
GCCAGCCATCTGTTGTTTGCCCCTCCCCCGTGCCTTCCTTGACCCTGGAAGGTGCCACTCCCACTGTCCT
TTCCTAATAAAATGAGGAAATTGCATCGCATTGTCTGAGTAGGTGTCATTCTATTCTGGGGGGTGGGGTG
GGGCAGGACAGCAAGGGGGAGGATTGGGAAGACAATAGCAGGCATGCTGGGGATGCGGTGGGCTCTATGG
CTTCTGAGGCGGAAAGAACCAGCTGGGGCTCTAGGGGGTATCCCC
[124 nt withheld, positions 7299-7422]
C
[91 nt withheld, positions 7424-7514]
A
[49 nt withheld, positions 7516-7564]
CCTTTGACGTTGGAGTCCACG
