>Addgene plasmid #85220 | ITSN-mcherry-sspB | depositor partial sequence | sequence record 164457 | ITSN-mcherry-sspB sequence 2234 bps
GGTACCGCGGGCCCGCCACCATGTTGACCCCAACTGAAAGAAAGCGACAAGGATACATCCACGAGCTCAT
TGTCACCGAGGAGAACTATGTGAATGACCTGCAGCTGGTCACAGAGATTTTTCAAAAACCCCTGATGGAG
TCTGAGCTGCTGACAGAAAAAGAGGTTGCTATGATTTTTGTGAACTGGAAGGAGCTGATTATGTGTAATA
TCAAACTACTAAAAGCGCTGAGAGTCCGCAAGAAGATGTCCGGGGAGAAGATGCCTGTGAAGATGATTGG
AGACATCCTGAGCGCACAGCTGCCGCACATGCAGCCCTACATCCGCTTCTGCAGCCGCCAGCTCAACGGG
GCTGCCCTGATCCAGCAGAAGACGGACGAGGCCCCAGACTTCAAGGAGTTCGTCAAAAGATTGGCAATGG
ATCCTCGGTGTAAAGGGATGCCACTCTCTAGTTTTATACTGAAGCCTATGCAACGGGTAACAAGATACCC
ACTGATCATTAAAAATATCCTGGAAAACACCCCTGAAAACCACCCGGACCACAGCCACTTGAAGCACGCC
CTGGAGAAGGCGGAAGAGCTCTGTTCCCAGGTGAACGAAGGGGTGCGGGAGAAGGAGAACTCTGACCGGC
TGGAGTGGATCCAGGCCCACGTGCAGTGTGAAGGCCTGTCTGAGCAACTTGTGTTCAATTCAGTGACCAA
TTGCTTGGGGCCGCGCAAATTTCTGCACAGTGGGAAGCTCTACAAGGCCAAGAGCAACAAGGAGCTGTAT
GGCTTCCTTTTCAACGACTTCCTCCTGCTGACTCAGATCACGAAGCCTTTGGGGTCTTCTGGCACCGACA
AAGTCTTCAGCCCCAAATCAAACCTGCAGTATAAAATGTATAAAACACCTATTTTCCTAAATGAGGTTCT
AGTAAAATTACCCACCGACCCTTCTGGAGACGAGCCCATCTTCCACATCTCCCACATTGACCGCGTCTAT
ACTCTCCGAGCAGAAAGCATAAATGAAAGGACTGCCTGGGTGCAGAAAATCAAAGCTGCTTCTGAACTCT
ACATAGAGACTGAGAAAAAGAAGGAATTCAGTGCTGGATCCGGTAGTGGAAGTGGTTCCATGGTGAGCAA
GGGCGAGGAGGATAACATGGCCATCATCAAGGAGTTCATGCGCTTCAAGGTGCACATGGAGGGCTCCGTG
AACGGCCACGAGTTCGAGATCGAGGGCGAGGGCGAGGGCCGCCCCTACGAGGGCACCCAGACCGCCAAGC
TGAAGGTGACCAAGGGTGGCCCCCTGCCCTTCGCCTGGGACATCCTGTCCCCTCAGTTCATGTACGGCTC
CAAGGCCTACGTGAAGCACCCCGCCGACATCCCCGACTACTTGAAGCTGTCCTTCCCCGAGGGCTTCAAG
TGGGAGCGCGTGATGAACTTCGAGGACGGCGGCGTGGTGACCGTGACCCAGGACTCCTCCCTGCAGGACG
GCGAGTTCATCTACAAGGTGAAGCTGCGCGGCACCAACTTCCCCTCCGACGGCCCCGTAATGCAGAAGAA
GACCATGGGCTGGGAGGCCTCCTCCGAGCGGATGTACCCCGAGGACGGCGCCCTGAAGGGCGAGATCAAG
CAGAGGCTGAAGCTGAAGGACGGCGGCCACTACGACGCTGAGGTCAAGACCACCTACAAGGCCAAGAAGC
CCGTGCAGCTGCCCGGCGCCTACAACGTCAACATCAAGTTGGACATCACCTCCCACAACGAGGACTACAC
CATCGTGGAACAGTACGAACGCGCCGAGGGCCGCCACTCCACCGGCGGCATGGACGAGCTGTACAAGTCC
GGACTCAGATCTCGAGCTCAAGCTTCGAACGAATTCGGCATTGATCTGAGCGGCCTGACCCTGCAGGAAT
TCAGCTCCCCGAAACGCCCTAAGCTGCTGCGTGAATATTACGATTGGCTGGTTGATAACAGCTTTACCCC
ATATCTGGTGGTGGATGCCACATACCTGGGCGTGAACGTGCCCGTGGAGTATGTGAAAGACGGTCAGATC
GTGCTGAATCTGTCTGCAAGTGCGACCGGCAACCTGCAACTGACAAATGATTTTATCCAGTTCAACGCCC
AGTTTAAGGGCGTGTCTCGTGAACTGTATATCCCGATGGGTGCCGCTCTGGCCATTTACGCTCGCGAGAA
CGGCGATGGTGTGATGTTCGAACCAGAAGAAATCTATGACGAGCTGAATATTGGTTAATCTAGA
